>Addgene plasmid #191786 | pICSL4723-P1 | addgene full sequence | sequence record 438190 | Addgene NGS Result
CGGCCTTTTTACGGTTCCTGCTCGGATCTGTTGGACCGGACAGTAGTCATGGTTGATGGGCTGCCTGTAT
CGAGTGGTGATTTTGTGCCGAGCTGCCGGTCGGGGAGCTGTTGGCTGGCTGGTGGCAGGATATATTGTGG
TGTAAACAAATTGACGCTTAGACAACTTAATAACACATTGCGGACGTTTTTAATGTACTGGGGTTGAACA
CTCTGTGGAAGACAATGCCTGAGACCGCAGCTGGCACGACAGGTTTCCCGACTGGAAAGCGGGCAGTGAG
CGCAACGCAATTAATGTGAGTTAGCTCACTCATTAGGCACCCCAGGCTTTACACTTTATGCTTCCGGCTC
GTATGTTGTGTGGAATTGTGAGCGGATAACAATTTCACACAGGAAACAGCTATGACCATGATTACGCCAA
GCTTGCATGCCTGCAGGTCGACTCTAGAGGATCCCCGGGTACCGAGCTCGAATTCACTGGCCGTCGTTTT
ACAACGTCGTGACTGGGAAAACCCTGGCGTTACCCAACTTAATCGCCTTGCAGCACATCCCCCTTTCGCC
AGCTGGCGTAATAGCGAAGAGGCCCGCACCGATCGCCCTTCCCAACAGTTGCGCAGCCTGAATGGCGAAT
GGCGCCTGATGCGGTATTTTCTCCTTACGCATCTGTGCGGTATTTCACACCGCATATGGTGCACTCTCAG
TACAATCTGCTCTGATGCCGCATAGTTAAGCCAGCCCCGACACCCGCCAACACCCGCTGACGCGCCCTGA
CGGGCTTGTCTGCTCCCGGCATCCGCTTACAGACAAGCTGTGAGGTCTCAGGGACACGAAGTGATCCGTT
TAAACTATCAGTGTTTGACAGGATATATTGGCGGGTAAACCTAAGAGAAAAGAGCGTTTATTAGAATAAT
CGGATATTTAAAAGGGCGTGAAAAGGTTTATCCGTTCGTCCATTTGTATGTGCATGCCAACCACAGGGTT
CCCCTCGGGAGTCAGCCGTGCGGCTGCATGAAATCCTGGCCGGTTTGTCTGATGCCAAGCTGGCGGCCTG
GCCGGCCAGCTTGGCCGCTGAAGAAACCGAGCGCCGCCGTCTAAAAAGGTGATGTGTATTTGAGTAAAAC
AGCTTGCGTCATGCGGTCGCTGCGTATATGATGCGATGAGTAAATAAACAAATACGCAAGGGGAACGCAT
GAAGGTTATCGCTGTACTTAACCAGAAAGGCGGGTCAGGCAAGACGACCATCGCAACCCATCTAGCCCGC
GCCCTGCAACTCGCCGGGGCCGATGTTCTGTTAGTCGATTCCGATCCCCAGGGCAGTGCCCGCGATTGGG
CGGCCGTGCGGGAAGATCAACCGCTAACCGTTGTCGGCATCGACCGCCCGACGATTGACCGCGACGTGAA
GGCCATCGGCCGGCGCGACTTCGTAGTGATCGACGGAGCGCCCCAGGCGGCGGACTTGGCTGTGTCCGCG
ATCAAGGCAGCCGACTTCGTGCTGATTCCGGTGCAGCCAAGCCCTTACGACATATGGGCCACCGCCGACC
TGGTGGAGCTGGTTAAGCAGCGCATTGAGGTCACGGATGGAAGGCTACAAGCGGCCTTTGTCGTGTCGCG
GGCGATCAAAGGCACGCGCATCGGCGGTGAGGTTGCCGAGGCGCTGGCCGGGTACGAGCTGCCCATTCTT
GAGTCCCGTATCACGCAGCGCGTGAGCTACCCAGGCACTGCCGCCGCCGGCACAACCGTTCTTGAATCAG
AACCCGAGGGCGACGCTGCCCGCGAGGTCCAGGCGCTGGCCGCTGAAATTAAATCAAAACTCATTTGAGT
TAATGAGGTAAAGAGAAAATGAGCAAAAGCACAAACACGCTAAGTGCCGGCCGTCCGAGCGCACGCAGCA
GCAAGGCTGCAACGTTGGCCAGCCTGGCAGACACGCCAGCCATGAAGCGGGTCAACTTTCAGTTGCCGGC
GGAGGATCACACCAAGCTGAAGATGTACGCGGTACGCCAAGGCAAGACCATTACCGAGCTGCTATCTGAA
TACATCGCGCAGCTACCAGAGTAAATGAGCAAATGAATAAATGAGTAGATGAATTTTAGCGGCTAAAGGA
GGCGGCATGGAAAATCAAGAACAACCAGGCACCGACGCCGTGGAATGCCCCATGTGTGGAGGAACGGGCG
GTTGGCCAGGCGTAAGCGGCTGGGTTGTCTGCCGGCCCTGCAATGGCACTGGAACCCCCAAGCCCGAGGA
ATCGGCGTGAGCGGTCGCAAACCATCCGGCCCGGTACAAATCGGCGCGGCGCTGGGTGATGACCTGGTGG
AGAAGTTGAAGGCCGCGCAGGCCGCCCAGCGGCAACGCATCGAGGCAGAAGCACGCCCCGGTGAATCGTG
GCAAGCGGCCGCTGATCGAATCCGCAAAGAATCCCGGCAACCGCCGGCAGCCGGTGCGTCGTCGATTAGG
AAGCCGCCCAAGGGCGACGAGCAACCAGATTTTTTCGTTCCGATGCTCTATGACGTGGGCACCCGCGATA
GTCGCAGCATCATGGACGTGGCCGTTTTCCGTCTGTCGAAGCGTGACCGACGAGCTGGCGAGGTGATCCG
CTACGAGCTTCCAGACGGGCACGTAGAGGTTTCCGCAGGGCCGGCCGGCATGGCCAGTGTGTGGGATTAC
GACCTGGTACTGATGGCGGTTTCCCATCTAACCGAATCCATGAACCGATACCGGGAAGGGAAGGGAGACA
AGCCCGGCCGCGTGTTCCGTCCACACGTTGCGGACGTACTCAAGTTCTGCCGGCGAGCCGATGGCGGAAA
GCAGAAAGACGACCTGGTAGAAACCTGCATTCGGTTAAACACCACGCACGTTGCCATGCAGCGTACGAAG
AAGGCCAAGAACGGCCGCCTGGTGACGGTATCCGAGGGTGAAGCCTTGATTAGCCGCTACAAGATCGTAA
AGAGCGAAACCGGGCGGCCGGAGTACATCGAGATCGAGCTAGCTGATTGGATGTACCGCGAGATCACAGA
AGGCAAGAACCCGGACGTGCTGACGGTTCACCCCGATTACTTTTTGATCGATCCCGGCATCGGCCGTTTT
CTCTACCGCCTGGCACGCCGCGCCGCAGGCAAGGCAGAAGCCAGATGGTTGTTCAAGACGATCTACGAAC
GCAGTGGCAGCGCCGGAGAGTTCAAGAAGTTCTGTTTCACCGTGCGCAAGCTGATCGGGTCAAATGACCT
GCCGGAGTACGATTTGAAGGAGGAGGCGGGGCAGGCTGGCCCGATCCTAGTCATGCGCTACCGCAACCTG
ATCGAGGGCGAAGCATCCGCCGGTTCCTAATGTACGGAGCAGATGCTAGGGCAAATTGCCCTAGCAGGGG
AAAAAGGTCGAAAAAGCTTCTTTCCTGTGGATAGCACGTACATTGGGAACCCAAAGCCGTACATTGGGAA
CCGGAACCCGTACATTGGGAACCCAAAGCCGTACATTGGGAACCGGTCACACATGTAAGTGACTGATATA
AAAGAGAAAAAAGGCGATTTTTCCGCCTAAAACTCTTTAAAACTTATTAAAACTCTTAAAACCCGCCTGG
CCTGTGCATAACTGTCTGGCCAGCGCACAGCCGAACAGCTGCAAAAAGCGCCCACATCAAGGCTCCGAGT
GCGCGGAACCCCTATTTGTTTATTTTTCTAAATACATTCAAATATGTATCCGCTCATGAGACAATAACCC
TGATAAATGCTTCAATAATATTGAAAAAGGAAGAGTATGGCTAAAATGAGAATATCACCGGAATTGAAAA
AACTGATCGAAAAATACCGCTGCGTAAAAGATACGGAAGGAATGTCTCCTGCTAAGGTATATAAGCTGGT
GGGAGAAAATGAAAACCTATATTTAAAAATGACGGACAGCCGGTATAAAGGGACCACCTATGATGTGGAA
CGGGAAAAGGACATGATGCTATGGCTGGAAGGAAAGCTGCCTGTTCCAAAGGTCCTGCACTTTGAACGGC
ATGATGGCTGGAGCAATCTGCTCATGAGTGAGGCCGATGGCGTCCTTTGCTCGGAAGAGTATGAAGATGA
ACAAAGCCCTGAAAAGATTATCGAGCTGTATGCGGAGTGCATCAGGCTCTTTCACTCCATCGACATATCG
GATTGTCCCTATACGAATAGCTTAGACAGCCGCTTAGCCGAATTGGATTACTTACTGAATAACGATCTGG
CCGATGTGGATTGCGAAAACTGGGAAGAGGACACTCCATTTAAAGATCCGCGCGAGCTGTATGATTTTTT
AAAGACGGAAAAGCCCGAAGAGGAACTTGTCTTTTCCCACGGCGACCTGGGAGACAGCAACATCTTTGTG
AAAGATGGCAAAGTAAGTGGCTTTATTGATCTTGGGAGAAGCGGCAGGGCGGACAAGTGGTATGACATTG
CCTTCTGCGTCCGGTCGCTCAGGGAGGATATCGGGGAAGAACAGTATGTCGAGCTATTTTTTGACTTACT
GGGGATCAAGCCTGATTGGGAGAAAATAAAATATTATATTTTACTGGATGAATTGTTTTAGCTGTCAGAC
CAAGTTTACTCATATATACTTTAGATTGATTTAAAACTTCATTTTTAATTTAAAAGGATCTAGGTGAAGA
TCCTTTTTGATAATCTCATGACCAAAATCCCTTAACGTGAGTTTTCGTTCCACTGAGCGTCAGACCCCGT
AGAAAAGATCAAAGGATCTTCTTGAGATCCTTTTTTTCTGCGCGTAATCTGCTGCTTGCAAACAAAAAAA
CCACCGCTACCAGCGGTGGTTTGTTTGCCGGATCAAGAGCTACCAACTCTTTTTCCGAAGGTAACTGGCT
TCAGCAGAGCGCAGATACCAAATACTGTTCTTCTAGTGTAGCCGTAGTTAGGCCACCACTTCAAGAACTC
TGTAGCACCGCCTACATACCTCGCTCTGCTAATCCTGTTACCAGTGGCTGCTGCCAGTGGCGATAAGTCG
TGTCTTACCGGGTTGGACTCAAGACGATAGTTACCGGATAAGGCGCAGCGGTCGGGCTGAACGGGGGGTT
CGTGCACACAGCCCAGCTTGGAGCGAACGACCTACACCGAACTGAGATACCTACAGCGTGAGCTATGAGA
AAGCGCCACGCTTCCCGAAGGGAGAAAGGCGGACAGGTATCCGGTAAGCGGCAGGGTCGGAACAGGAGAG
CGCACGAGGGAGCTTCCAGGGGGAAACGCCTGGTATCTTTATAGTCCTGTCGGGTTTCGCCACCTCTGAC
TTGAGCGTCGATTTTTGTGATGCTCGTCAGGGGGGCGGAGCCTATGGAAAAACGCCAGCAACG
Features (pLannotate 1.2.2; 15 found; start..end, strand, type, name):
    123..147     +  misc_feature   LB T-DNA repeat: left border repeat from nopaline C58 T-DNA
    237..279     +  CDS            lacI (fragment): lac repressor; lacI; The lac repressor binds to the lac operator to inhibit transcription in E. coli. This inhibition can be relieved by adding lactose or isopropyl-β-D-thiogalactopyranoside (IPTG).
    292..313     +  protein_bind   CAP binding site: CAP binding activates transcription in the presence of cAMP. E. coli catabolite activator protein
    328..358     +  promoter       lac promoter: promoter for the E. coli lac operon
    366..382     +  protein_bind   lac operator: The lac repressor binds to the lac operator to inhibit transcription in E. coli. This inhibition can be relieved by adding lactose or isopropyl-β-D-thiogalactopyranoside (IPTG). lac repressor encoded by lacI
    419..475     -  misc_feature   MCS: pUC18/19 multiple cloning site
    472..629     +  CDS            lacZα (fragment): LacZα fragment of β-galactosidase; lacZ fragment
    635..734     -  misc_feature   bom (fragment): basis of mobility region from pBR322
    856..880     +  misc_feature   RB T-DNA repeat: right border repeat from nopaline C58 T-DNA
   1189..1818    +  CDS            pVS1 StaA: stability protein from the Pseudomonas plasmid pVS1 (Heeb et al., 2000)
   2247..3320    +  CDS            pVS1 RepA: replication protein from the Pseudomonas plasmid pVS1 (Heeb et al., 2000)
   3386..3580    +  rep_origin     pVS1 oriV: origin of replication for the Pseudomonas plasmid pVS1 (Heeb et al., 2000)
   3642..3746    +  promoter       AmpR promoter: bla
   3747..4541    +  CDS            KanR: aminoglycoside phosphotransferase; aphA-3; confers resistance to kanamycin
   4712..5300    +  rep_origin     ori: high-copy-number ColE1/pMB1/pBR322/pUC origin of replication
