>Addgene plasmid #191786 | pICSL4723-P1 Sequencing Result | analyzer sequence | sequence record 379496
CCTTTTTACGGTTCCTGCTCGGATCTGTTGGACCGGACAGTAGTCATGGTTGATGGGCTGCCTGTATCGA
GTGGTGATTTTGTGCCGAGCTGCCGGTCGGGGAGCTGTTGGCTGGCTGGTGGCAGGATATATTGTGGTGT
AAACAAATTGACGCTTAGACAACTTAATAACACATTGCGGACGTTTTTAATGTACTGGGGTTGAACACTC
TGTGGAAGACAATGCCTGAGACCGCAGCTGGCACGACAGGTTTCCCGACTGGAAAGCGGGCAGTGAGCGC
AACGCAATTAATGTGAGTTAGCTCACTCATTAGGCACCCCAGGCTTTACACTTTATGCTTCCGGCTCGTA
TGTTGTGTGGAATTGTGAGCGGATAACAATTTCACACAGGAAACAGCTATGACCATGATTACGCCAAGCT
TGCATGCCTGCAGGTCGACTCTAGAGGATCCCCGGGTACCGAGCTCGAATTCACTGGCCGTCGTTTTACA
ACGTCGTGACTGGGAAAACCCTGGCGTTACCCAACTTAATCGCCTTGCAGCACATCCCCCTTTCGCCAGC
TGGCGTAATAGCGAAGAGGCCCGCACCGATCGCCCTTCCCAACAGTTGCGCAGCCTGAATGGCGAATGGC
GCCTGATGCGGTATTTTCTCCTTACGCATCTGTGCGGTATTTCACACCGCATATGGTGCACTCTCAGTAC
AATCTGCTCTGATGCCGCATAGTTAAGCCAGCCCCGACACCCGCCAACACCCGCTGACGCGCCCTGACGG
GCTTGTCTGCTCCCGGCATCCGCTTACAGACAAGCTGTGAGGTCTCAGGGACACGAAGTGATCCGTTTAA
ACTATCAGTGTTTGACAGGATATATTGGCGGGTAAACCTAAGAGAAAAGAGCGTTTATTAGAATAATCGG
ATATTTAAAAGGGCGTGAAAAGGTTTATCCGTTCGTCCATTTGTATGTGCATGCCAACCACAGGGTTCCC
CTCGGGAGTCAGCCGTGCGGCTGCATGAAATCCTGGCCGGTTTGTCTGATGCCAAGCTGGCGGCCTGGCC
GGCCAGCTTGGCCGCTGAAGAAACCGAGCGCCGCCGTCTAAAAAGGTGATGTGTATTTGAGTAAAACAGC
TTGCGTCATGCGGTCGCTGCGTATATGATGCGATGAGTAAATAAACAAATACGCAAGGGGAACGCATGAA
GGTTATCGCTGTACTTAACCAGAAAGGCGGGTCAGGCAAGACGACCATCGCAACCCATCTAGCCCGCGCC
CTGCAACTCGCCGGGGCCGATGTTCTGTTAGTCGATTCCGATCCCCAGGGCAGTGCCCGCGATTGGGCGG
CCGTGCGGGAAGATCAACCGCTAACCGTTGTCGGCATCGACCGCCCGACGATTGACCGCGACGTGAAGGC
CATCGGCCGGCGCGACTTCGTAGTGATCGACGGAGCGCCCCAGGCGGCGGACTTGGCTGTGTCCGCGATC
AAGGCAGCCGACTTCGTGCTGATTCCGGTGCAGCCAAGCCCTTACGACATATGGGCCACCGCCGACCTGG
TGGAGCTGGTTAAGCAGCGCATTGAGGTCACGGATGGAAGGCTACAAGCGGCCTTTGTCGTGTCGCGGGC
GATCAAAGGCACGCGCATCGGCGGTGAGGTTGCCGAGGCGCTGGCCGGGTACGAGCTGCCCATTCTTGAG
TCCCGTATCACGCAGCGCGTGAGCTACCCAGGCACTGCCGCCGCCGGCACAACCGTTCTTGAATCAGAAC
CCGAGGGCGACGCTGCCCGCGAGGTCCAGGCGCTGGCCGCTGAAATTAAATCAAAACTCATTTGAGTTAA
TGAGGTAAAGAGAAAATGAGCAAAAGCACAAACACGCTAAGTGCCGGCCGTCCGAGCGCACGCAGCAGCA
AGGCTGCAACGTTGGCCAGCCTGGCAGACACGCCAGCCATGAAGCGGGTCAACTTTCAGTTGCCGGCGGA
GGATCACACCAAGCTGAAGATGTACGCGGTACGCCAAGGCAAGACCATTACCGAGCTGCTATCTGAATAC
ATCGCGCAGCTACCAGAGTAAATGAGCAAATGAATAAATGAGTAGATGAATTTTAGCGGCTAAAGGAGGC
GGCATGGAAAATCAAGAACAACCAGGCACCGACGCCGTGGAATGCCCCATGTGTGGAGGAACGGGCGGTT
GGCCAGGCGTAAGCGGCTGGGTTGTCTGCCGGCCCTGCAATGGCACTGGAACCCCCAAGCCCGAGGAATC
GGCGTGAGCGGTCGCAAACCATCCGGCCCGGTACAAATCGGCGCGGCGCTGGGTGATGACCTGGTGGAGA
AGTTGAAGGCCGCGCAGGCCGCCCAGCGGCAACGCATCGAGGCAGAAGCACGCCCCGGTGAATCGTGGCA
AGCGGCCGCTGATCGAATCCGCAAAGAATCCCGGCAACCGCCGGCAGCCGGTGCGTCGTCGATTAGGAAG
CCGCCCAAGGGCGACGAGCAACCAGATTTTTTCGTTCCGATGCTCTATGACGTGGGCACCCGCGATAGTC
GCAGCATCATGGACGTGGCCGTTTTCCGTCTGTCGAAGCGTGACCGACGAGCTGGCGAGGTGATCCGCTA
CGAGCTTCCAGACGGGCACGTAGAGGTTTCCGCAGGGCCGGCCGGCATGGCCAGTGTGTGGGATTACGAC
CTGGTACTGATGGCGGTTTCCCATCTAACCGAATCCATGAACCGATACCGGGAAGGGAAGGGAGACAAGC
CCGGCCGCGTGTTCCGTCCACACGTTGCGGACGTACTCAAGTTCTGCCGGCGAGCCGATGGCGGAAAGCA
GAAAGACGACCTGGTAGAAACCTGCATTCGGTTAAACACCACGCACGTTGCCATGCAGCGTACGAAGAAG
GCCAAGAACGGCCGCCTGGTGACGGTATCCGAGGGTGAAGCCTTGATTAGCCGCTACAAGATCGTAAAGA
GCGAAACCGGGCGGCCGGAGTACATCGAGATCGAGCTAGCTGATTGGATGTACCGCGAGATCACAGAAGG
CAAGAACCCGGACGTGCTGACGGTTCACCCCGATTACTTTTTGATCGATCCCGGCATCGGCCGTTTTCTC
TACCGCCTGGCACGCCGCGCCGCAGGCAAGGCAGAAGCCAGATGGTTGTTCAAGACGATCTACGAACGCA
GTGGCAGCGCCGGAGAGTTCAAGAAGTTCTGTTTCACCGTGCGCAAGCTGATCGGGTCAAATGACCTGCC
GGAGTACGATTTGAAGGAGGAGGCGGGGCAGGCTGGCCCGATCCTAGTCATGCGCTACCGCAACCTGATC
GAGGGCGAAGCATCCGCCGGTTCCTAATGTACGGAGCAGATGCTAGGGCAAATTGCCCTAGCAGGGGAAA
AAGGTCGAAAAAGCTTCTTTCCTGTGGATAGCACGTACATTGGGAACCCAAAGCCGTACATTGGGAACCG
GAACCCGTACATTGGGAACCCAAAGCCGTACATTGGGAACCGGTCACACATGTAAGTGACTGATATAAAA
GAGAAAAAAGGCGATTTTTCCGCCTAAAACTCTTTAAAACTTATTAAAACTCTTAAAACCCGCCTGGCCT
GTGCATAACTGTCTGGCCAGCGCACAGCCGAACAGCTGCAAAAAGCGCCCACATCAAGGCTCCGAGTGCG
CGGAACCCCTATTTGTTTATTTTTCTAAATACATTCAAATATGTATCCGCTCATGAGACAMTNNNAACCC
KSCTGGCCTGTGCATAACTGTCTGGCCAGCGCACAGCCGAACAGCTGCAAAAAGCGCCCACATCAAGGCT
CCGAGTGCGCGGAACCCCTATTTGTTTATTTTTCTAAATACATTCAAATATGTATCCGCTCATGAGACAA
TAACCCTGATAAATGCTTCAATAATATTGAAAAAGGAAGAGTATGGCTAAAATGAGAATATCACCGGAAT
TGAAAAAACTGATCGAAAAATACCGCTGCGTAAAAGATACGGAAGGAATGTCTCCTGCTAAGGTATATAA
GCTGGTGGGAGAAAATGAAAACCTATATTTAAAAATGACGGACAGCCGGTATAAAGGGACCACCTATGAT
GTGGAACGGGAAAAGGACATGATGCTATGGCTGGAAGGAAAGCTGCCTGTTCCAAAGGTCCTGCACTTTG
AACGGCATGATGGCTGGAGCAATCTGCTCATGAGTGAGGCCGATGGCGTCCTTTGCTCGGAAGAGTATGA
AGATGAACAAAGCCCTGAAAAGATTATCGAGCTGTATGCGGAGTGCATCAGGCTCTTTCACTCCATCGAC
ATATCGGATTGTCCCTATACGAATAGCTTAGACAGCCGCTTAGCCGAATTGGATTACTTACTGAATAACG
ATCTGGCCGATGTGGATTGCGAAAACTGGGAAGAGGACACTCCATTTAAAGATCCGCGCGAGCTGTATGA
TTTTTTAAAGACGGAAAAGCCCGAAGAGGAACTTGTCTTTTCCCACGGCGACCTGGGAGACAGCAACATC
TTTGTGAAAGATGGCAAAGTAAGTGGCTTTATTGATCTTGGGAGAAGCGGCAGGGCGGACAAGTGGTATG
ACATTGCCTTCTGCGTCCGGTCGCTCAGGGAGGATATCGGGGAAGAACAGTATGTCGAGCTATTTTTTGA
CTTACTGGGGATCAAGCCTGATTGGGAGAAAATAAAATATTATATTTTACTGGATGAATTGTTTTAGCTG
TCAGACCAAGTTTACTCATATATACTTTAGATTGATTTAAAACTTCATTTTTAATTTAAAAGGATCTAGG
TGAAGATCCTTTTTGATAATCTCATGACCAAAATCCCTTAACGTGAGTTTTCGTTCCACTGAGCGTCAGA
CCCCGTAGAAAAGATCAAAGGATCTTCTTGAGATCCTTTTTTTCTGCGCGTAATCTGCTGCTTGCAAACA
AAAAAACCACCGCTACCAGCGGTGGTTTGTTTGCCGGATCAAGAGCTACCAACTCTTTTTCCGAAGGTAA
CTGGCTTCAGCAGAGCGCAGATACCAAATACTGTTCTTCTAGTGTAGCCGTAGTTAGGCCACCACTTCAA
GAACTCTGTAGCACCGCCTACATACCTCGCTCTGCTAATCCTGTTACCAGTGGCTGCTGCCAGTGGCGAT
AAGTCGTGTCTTACCGGGTTGGACTCAAGACGATAGTTACCGGATAAGGCGCAGCGGTCGGGCTGAACGG
GGGGTTCGTGCACACAGCCCAGCTTGGAGCGAACGACCTACACCGAACTGAGATACCTACAGCGTGAGCT
ATGAGAAAGCGCCACGCTTCCCGAAGGGAGAAAGGCGGACAGGTATCCGGTAAGCGGCAGGGTCGGAACA
GGAGAGCGCACGAGGGAGCTTCCAGGGGGAAACGCCTGGTATCTTTATAGTCCTGTCGGGTTTCGCCACC
TCTGACTTGAGCGTCGATTTTTGTGATGCTCGTCAGGGGGGCGGAGCCTATGGAAAAACGCCAGCAACGC
GG
Features (pLannotate 1.2.2; 16 found; start..end, strand, type, name):
    120..144     +  misc_feature   LB T-DNA repeat: left border repeat from nopaline C58 T-DNA
    234..276     +  CDS            lacI (fragment): lac repressor; lacI; The lac repressor binds to the lac operator to inhibit transcription in E. coli. This inhibition can be relieved by adding lactose or isopropyl-β-D-thiogalactopyranoside (IPTG).
    289..310     +  protein_bind   CAP binding site: CAP binding activates transcription in the presence of cAMP. E. coli catabolite activator protein
    325..355     +  promoter       lac promoter: promoter for the E. coli lac operon
    363..379     +  protein_bind   lac operator: The lac repressor binds to the lac operator to inhibit transcription in E. coli. This inhibition can be relieved by adding lactose or isopropyl-β-D-thiogalactopyranoside (IPTG). lac repressor encoded by lacI
    416..472     -  misc_feature   MCS: pUC18/19 multiple cloning site
    469..626     +  CDS            lacZα (fragment): LacZα fragment of β-galactosidase; lacZ fragment
    632..731     -  misc_feature   bom (fragment): basis of mobility region from pBR322
    853..877     +  misc_feature   RB T-DNA repeat: right border repeat from nopaline C58 T-DNA
   1186..1815    +  CDS            pVS1 StaA: stability protein from the Pseudomonas plasmid pVS1 (Heeb et al., 2000)
   2244..3317    +  CDS            pVS1 RepA: replication protein from the Pseudomonas plasmid pVS1 (Heeb et al., 2000)
   3383..3577    +  rep_origin     pVS1 oriV: origin of replication for the Pseudomonas plasmid pVS1 (Heeb et al., 2000)
   3639..3700    +  promoter       AmpR promoter (fragment): bla
   3788..3892    +  promoter       AmpR promoter: bla
   3893..4687    +  CDS            KanR: aminoglycoside phosphotransferase; aphA-3; confers resistance to kanamycin
   4858..5446    +  rep_origin     ori: high-copy-number ColE1/pMB1/pBR322/pUC origin of replication
