[The description below was written by a language model from this plasmid's Addgene catalogue record and pLannotate feature annotations shown in this document.]
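Description:
pICSL4723-P1 is an empty binary T-DNA vector that serves as a Level P acceptor in a Golden Gate modular cloning hierarchy for plant expression work. It carries no insert. Propagation in E. coli relies on a high-copy ColE1/pUC-type origin. A pVS1 replicon (oriV with the RepA replication protein and the StaA stability protein) supports stable maintenance in Agrobacterium, the usual delivery host for vectors of this design. Selection in bacteria is by kanamycin, through an aphA-3 aminoglycoside phosphotransferase gene driven by the bla (AmpR) promoter.

The cloning region lies between nopaline C58-type left and right T-DNA border repeats, which define the segment transferred into the plant genome. As supplied, this space holds only a lacZα cassette: CAP binding site, lac promoter and operator, a pUC18/19-type polylinker and a lacZα fragment, along with small lacI and bom remnants. In acceptors of this kind, the cassette is displaced when assembled modules are ligated in, so recombinants can be picked by blue/white screening. The Type IIS enzyme sites and fusion overhangs used for assembly are not annotated in the record. No plant selectable marker or plant promoter is present, so these would arrive with the inserted modules.

The associated publication concerns CRISPR/Cas targeted mutagenesis in Brassica crops, which suggests use as a destination for multigene assemblies such as nuclease, guide and selection units. Two sequence records are given, of 5,313 and 5,462 nt. They match in feature order, but the longer one, closer to the catalogued 5,458 bp, has an extra partial AmpR promoter fragment upstream of the kanamycin cassette.
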