Addgene plasmid #191786: pICSL4723-P1
Purpose: (Empty Backbone) Level P Golden gate accepter
Depositing lab: Wendy Harwood. Depositing organization: John Innes Centre. Publication: Efficient Targeted Mutagenesis in Brassica Crops Using CRISPR/Cas Systems. Lawrenson T, Youles M, Chhetry M, Clarke M, Harwood W, Hundleby P. Methods Mol Biol. 2023;2653:253-271. doi: 10.1007/978-1-0716-3131-7_16. PubMed 36995631.
Backbone
  Vector backbone: n/a
  Backbone size (bp): 5458
  Vector type: Plant Expression
Growth in bacteria
  Bacterial resistance: Kanamycin, 50 μg/mL
  Growth temperature: 37°C
  Growth strain: DH5alpha
  Copy number: High Copy
Gene/Insert
  Gene/Insert name: None
Resource information
  A portion of this plasmid was derived from a plasmid made by: Made by Mark Youles
Terms and licenses: Academic/Nonprofit Terms; Industry Terms: Not Available to Industry
How to cite: pICSL4723-P1 was a gift from Wendy Harwood (Addgene plasmid # 191786 ; http://n2t.net/addgene:191786 ; RRID:Addgene_191786)
